Addgene plasmid #107855: pHBS1333 (IBB-GFP-mCherry 3E splicer)-(BFP-P2A-TDP43 G368W W385G)
Purpose: To test the effect of sequence on TDP43 splicing activity
Depositing lab: Rajat Rohatgi. Depositing organization: Stanford University.
Backbone
  Vector backbone: pBI
  Vector type: Mammalian Expression
Growth in bacteria
  Bacterial resistance: Ampicillin, 100 μg/mL
  Growth temperature: 37°C
  Growth strain: DH5alpha
  Copy number: High Copy
Gene/Insert
  Gene/Insert name: TARDBP mutant
  Species: H. sapiens (human)
  Mutation: G368W and W385G in splicing reporter
  Entrez Gene: TARDBP (a.k.a. ALS10, TDP-43)
  Cloning method: Gibson Cloning
Terms and licenses: Academic/Nonprofit Terms; Industry Terms: Not Available to Industry
How to cite: pHBS1333 (IBB-GFP-mCherry 3E splicer)-(BFP-P2A-TDP43 G368W W385G) was a gift from Rajat Rohatgi (Addgene plasmid # 107855 ; http://n2t.net/addgene:107855 ; RRID:Addgene_107855)
