[The description below was written by a language model from this plasmid's Addgene catalogue record and pLannotate feature annotations shown in this document.]
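Description:
pHBS1333 is a 9.6 kb mammalian expression plasmid built on the bidirectional pBI backbone, designed to deliver a splicing reporter and a TDP-43 variant from the same molecule. It is maintained in E. coli through a high-copy ColE1/pUC-type origin and selected with ampicillin via the β-lactamase gene. No mammalian selection marker is annotated. Short lacI and str matches in the feature table appear to be backbone remnants.

Two divergent transcription units share a central CMV enhancer region. In one direction, the CMV enhancer and promoter drive TagBFP followed by human TARDBP; according to the construct name, the two are joined by a P2A peptide. TDP-43 would therefore be released as a separate protein, with blue fluorescence reporting its expression level. The P2A itself is not annotated, and the interval between the two coding sequences is marked only as a multiple cloning site. The TDP-43 coding sequence carries the G368W and W385G substitutions.

In the opposite direction, a minimal CMV promoter drives the reporter. This consists of a KPNA2 fragment (the importin-β-binding "IBB" domain of the name) fused to superfolder GFP, followed by mCherry. The mCherry coding sequence is split into two pieces by a segment matching human CFTR. The arrangement suggests that mCherry production depends on how the intervening CFTR-derived sequence is spliced, while GFP serves as an internal reference. However, the record does not spell out this readout or the meaning of "3E".

Each unit ends with a rabbit β-globin intron and polyadenylation signal, and attB2 Gateway sites flank the inserts. The stated purpose is to test how TDP-43 sequence changes affect its splicing activity.
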