Features (pLannotate 1.2.2; 24 found; start..end, strand, type, name):
    325..380     -  polyA_signal   β-globin poly(A) signal: rabbit β-globin polyadenylation signal (Gil and Proudfoot, 1987)
    451..573     -  CDS            HBB: HBB_COLGU - Experimental evidence at transcript level: Swiss-Prot protein existence level 2. Involved in oxygen transport from the lung to the various peripheral tissues. From Colobus guereza (Mantled guereza) (Eastern black-and-white colobus monkey).
    577..1149    -  intron         β-globin intron: intron from rabbit β-globin gene
   1180..1200    +  protein_bind   attB2: mutant version of attB; core recombination site for the Gateway® BP reaction BP Clonase™
   1210..1804    -  CDS            mCherry (fragment): monomeric derivative of DsRed fluorescent protein (Shaner et al., 2004) mammalian codon-optimized
   2083..2289    -  CDS            CFTR (fragment): CFTR_HUMAN - Also known as ABCC7. Experimental evidence at protein level: Swiss-Prot protein existence level 1. Epithelial ion channel that plays an important role in the regulation of epithelial ion and water transport and fluid homeostasis (PubMed:26823428). Mediates the transport of chloride ions across the cell membrane (PubMed:10792060, PubMed:11524016, PubMed:11707463, PubMed:12519745, PubMed:15010471, PubMed:12588899, PubMed:17036051, PubMed:19398555, PubMed:19621064, PubMed:22178883, PubMed:25330774, PubMed:1712898, PubMed:8910473, PubMed:9804160, PubMed:12529365, PubMed:17182731, PubM
   2382..2493    -  CDS            mCherry (fragment): monomeric derivative of DsRed fluorescent protein (Shaner et al., 2004) mammalian codon-optimized
   2512..3213    -  CDS            Superfolder GFP: Superfolder GFP is a basic (constitutively fluorescent) green fluorescent protein published in 2005, derived from Aequorea victoria. It is reported to be a very rapidly-maturing weak dimer.
   3199..3393    -  CDS            KPNA2 (fragment): IMA1_HUMAN - Also known as RCH1, SRP1. Experimental evidence at protein level: Swiss-Prot protein existence level 1. Functions in nuclear protein import as an adapter protein for nuclear receptor KPNB1. Binds specifically and directly to substrates containing either a simple or bipartite NLS motif. Docking of the importin/substrate complex to the nuclear pore complex (NPC) is mediated by KPNB1 through binding to nucleoporin FxFG repeats and the complex is subsequently translocated through the pore by an energy requiring, Ran-dependent mechanism. At the nucleoplasmic side of the NPC, Ran binds
   3450..3484    -  promoter       minimal CMV promoter (fragment): human cytomegalovirus (CMV) immediate early promoter
   3562..3865    +  enhancer       CMV enhancer: human cytomegalovirus immediate early enhancer
   3866..4069    +  promoter       CMV promoter: human cytomegalovirus (CMV) immediate early promoter
   4143..4838    +  CDS            TagBFP: TagBFP is a basic (constitutively fluorescent) blue fluorescent protein published in 2008, derived from Entacmaea quadricolor. It is reported to be a very rapidly-maturing monomer with very low acid sensitivity.
   4839..4904    +  misc_feature   MCS: multiple cloning site
   4986..6227    +  CDS            TARDBP: TADBP_HUMAN - Also known as TDP43. Experimental evidence at protein level: Swiss-Prot protein existence level 1. RNA-binding protein that is involved in various steps of RNA biogenesis and processing (PubMed:23519609). Preferentially binds, via its two RNA recognition motifs RRM1 and RRM2, to GU-repeats on RNA molecules predominantly localized within long introns and in the 3'UTR of mRNAs (PubMed:23519609, PubMed:24240615, PubMed:24464995). In turn, regulates the splicing of many non-coding and protein-coding RNAs including proteins involved in neuronal survival, as well as mRNAs that encode p
   6231..6255    -  protein_bind   attB2: mutant version of attB; recombination site for the Gateway® BP reaction BP Clonase™
   6283..6855    +  intron         β-globin intron: intron from rabbit β-globin gene
   6859..6981    +  CDS            HBB: HBB_COLGU - Experimental evidence at transcript level: Swiss-Prot protein existence level 2. Involved in oxygen transport from the lung to the various peripheral tissues. From Colobus guereza (Mantled guereza) (Eastern black-and-white colobus monkey).
   7052..7107    +  polyA_signal   β-globin poly(A) signal: rabbit β-globin polyadenylation signal (Gil and Proudfoot, 1987)
   7433..7486    -  CDS            lacI (fragment): lac repressor; lacI; The lac repressor binds to the lac operator to inhibit transcription in E. coli. This inhibition can be relieved by adding lactose or isopropyl-β-D-thiogalactopyranoside (IPTG).
   7669..8257    -  rep_origin     ori: high-copy-number ColE1/pMB1/pBR322/pUC origin of replication
   8428..9288    -  CDS            AmpR: β-lactamase; bla; confers resistance to ampicillin, carbenicillin, and related antibiotics
   9289..9393    -  promoter       AmpR promoter: bla
   9529..1       +  CDS            str (fragment) (across the origin): STR_KLEPN - Protein inferred from homology: Swiss-Prot protein existence level 3. The aminoglycoside phosphotransferases achieve inactivation of their antibiotic substrates by phosphorylation. From Klebsiella pneumoniae.
>Addgene plasmid #107855 | pHBS1333 (IBB-GFP-mCherry 3E splicer)-(BFP-P2A-TDP43 G368W W385G) | depositor full sequence | sequence record 203708 | pHBS1333 (IBB-GFP-mCherry 3E splicer)-(BFP-P2A-TDP43 G368W W385G) sequence 9617 bps
CGAGTTCATAAGAGAAGAGGGACAGCTATGACTGGGAGTAGTCAGGAGAGGAGGAAAAATCTGGCTAGTA
AAACATGTAAGGAAAATTTTAGGGATGTTAAAGAAAAAAATAACACAAAACAAAATATAAAAAAAATCTA
ACCTCAAGTCAAGGCTTTTCTATGGAATAAGGAATGGACAGCAGGGGGCTGTTTCATATACTGATGACCT
CTTTATAGCCACCTTTGTTCATGGCAGCCAGCATATGGCATATGTTGCCAAACTCTAAACCAAATACTCA
TTCTGATGTTTTAAATGATTTGCCCTCCCATATGTCCTTCCGAGTGAGAGACACAAAAAATTCCCACACA
CTATTGCAATGAAAATAAATTTCCTTTATTACCCAGAAGTCAGATGCTCAAGGGGCTTCATGATGTCCCC
ATAATTTTTGGCAGAGGGAAAAAGATCTCAGTGGTATTTGTGAGCCAGGGCATTGGCCACACCAGCCACC
ACCTTCTGATAGGCAGCCTGCACCTGAGGAGTGAATTCTTTGCCAAAATGATGAGACAGCACAACAACCA
GCACGTTGCCCAGGAGCTGTAGGAAAAAGAAGAAGGCATGAACATGGTTAGCAGAGGGGCCCGGTTTGGA
CTCAGAGTATTTTATCCTCATCTCAAACAGTGTATATCATTGTAACCATAAAGAGAAAGGCAGGATGATT
ACCAGGATGTAGTTGTTTCTACCAATAAGAATATTTCCACGCCAGCCAGAATTTATATGCAGAAATATTC
TACCTTATCATTTAATTATAACAATTGTTCTCTAAAACTGTGCTGAAGTACAATATAATTACCCTGATTG
CCTTGAAAAAAAAGTGATTAGAGAAAGTACTTACAATCTGACAAATAAACGAAAGTGAATTTAAAAATTC
GTTACAAATGCAAGCTAAAGTTTAACGAAAAAAGTTACAGAAAATGAAAAGAAAATAAGAGGAGACAATG
GTTGTCAACAGAGTAGAAAGTGAAAGAAACAAAATTATCATGAGGGTCCATGGTGATACAAGGGACATCT
TCCCATTCTAAACAACACCCTGAAAACTTTGCCCCCTCCATATAACATGAATTTTTCAATAGCGAAAAAG
AAAGAACAATCAAGGGTCCCCAAACTCACCCTGAAGTTCTCAGTCTAGAGGAGGATCAACCACTTTGTAC
AAGAAAGCTGAAGCTAGTTTACTTGTACAGCTCGTCCATGCCGCCGGTGGAGTGGCGGCCCTCGGCGCGT
TCGTACTGTTCCACGATGGTGTAGTCCTCGTTGTGGGAGGTGATGTCCAACTTGATGTTGACGTTGTAGG
CGCCGGGCAGCTGCACGGGCTTCTTGGCCTTGTAGGTGGTCTTGACCTCAGCGTCGTAGTGGCCGCCGTC
CTTCAGCTTCAGCCTCTGCTTGATCTCGCCCTTCAGGGCGCCGTCCTCGGGGTACATCCGCTCGGAGGAG
GCCTCCCAGCCCATGGTCTTCTTCTGCATTACGGGGCCGTCGGAGGGGAAGTTGGTGCCGCGCAGCTTCA
CCTTGTAGATGAACTCGCCGTCCTGCAGGGAGGAGTCCTGGGTCACGGTCACCACGCCGCCGTCCTCGAA
GTTCATCACGCGCTCCCACTTGAAGCCCTCGGGGAAGGACAGCTTCAAGTAGTCGGGGATGTCGGCGGGG
TGCTTCACGTAGGCCTTGGAGCCGTACATGAACTGAGGGGACAGGATGTCCCAGGCGAAGGGCAGGGGGC
CACCCTTGGTCACCTTCAGCTTGGCGGTCTGGGTGCCCTCGTAGGGGCGGCCCTGAGGAAAAAAAAGGAA
AGGGCATGCTCGCCATGTGCAAGATACAGTGTTGAATGTGGTGCAAAATATAAAGATGTGGAAGAAAAAG
CCACTGAAAATAATATGAGGAAATAAAAAACTAGAGTAAATTATCAGTGGAACAATTTCTATTATACAAG
ACACTACACCCATACATTCTCCTAATGCTCATGTAAGAATTTCTCCAAAAATACCTTCCAGCACTACAAA
CTAGAAAAAAAAAGAGACATGGACACCAAATTAAGTTCTTAATAGTGAAGAACAAAAGAACTACCTTGCC
TGCTCCAGTGGATCCAGCAACCGCCAACAACTGTCCTCTTTCTATCTTGAAATTAATATCTTTCAGGACA
GGAGTACCAAGAAGTGAGAAATTACTGAAGAAGAGGCTGTCATCACCATTAGAAGTTTTTCTATTGTTAT
TGTTTTGTTTTGCTTTCTCAAATTATTCCCCAAATCCCTGTTAAAAAAAAACACACACACACACACACAC
ACACACATCAAAAATAAAAGATGAGTTTGTCAGATATTTTCAATAGATGCTTGTTTTATGTACCATACTC
ACCTCGCCCTCGCCCTCGATCTCGAACTCGTGGCCGTTCACGGAGCCCTCCATGTGCACCTTGAAGCGCA
TGAACTCCTTGATGATGGCCATGTTATCCTCCTCGCCCTTGCTGGTTCCGGTGCCTCCACTTTCATCTTC
ACCTTTAGTGATACCGGCTGCCGTCACGAACTCCTTCAGGACCATGTGATCGCGCTTCTCGTTCGGGTCT
TTGCTCAGCGTGGTCTGGGTGCTCAGATAGTGGTTGTCCGGCAGGCGCACCGGGCCGTCGCCGATCGGGG
TGTTCTGCTGTTTGTGGTCGGCTTCCTGCTGGCTGCCGTCCTCAACGTTGTGGCGGATCTTGAAGTTAGC
CTTGATGCCGTTCTTCTGCTTGTCGGCTTCGATACGGACGTTGTGGCTGTTGTGGTTGTACTCCAGCTTG
TGACCCAGGATGTTGCCGTCCTCCTTGAAGTCGTTGCCCTTCAGCTCGATGCGGTTCACCAGGGTGTCGC
CCTCGAACTTCACCTCCGCGCGGGTCTTGTAGGTGCCGTCGTCCTTGAACTCGATGGTGCGCTCCTGGAC
GTAGCCTTCCGGCATGGCGGACTTGAAGAAGTCGTGACGCTTCATGTGGTCCGGGTAGCGGCTGAAGCAC
TGCACGCCGTAGGTCAGGGTGGTCACGAGGGTCGGCCACGGCACCGGCAGCTTGCCGGTGGTGCAGATGA
ACTTCAGGGTCAGCTTGCCCTCGGTGGCATCGCCCTCGCCCTCGCCACGCACGCTGAACTTGTGGCCGTT
TACGTCGCCGTCCAGCTCGACTTTGATAGGCACAGTACCTGTAAATAGTTCCTCTCCTTTACTGGTACCA
TCATCAGGGAATGAGCTTACATTTCTCCTCTTCAGCATCTGGTCATCCTTCTTAGCTTTCCTCAGCTCCA
CATTGACCTCTATTCTGCGACGCCTCATTTCTGTACTGTCTTTTCCCTTGTTCTTGAATCTGTGAAGACG
GGCAGCTGGTGTATTAGCATTCTCGTTGGTGGATCCCATGGTGGCACCGGCCGGTGAATTCTCCAGGCGA
TCTGACGGTTCACTAAACGAGCTCTGCTTATATAGGCCTCCCACCGTACACGCCACCTCGACATACTCGA
GTAGTTATTAATAGTAATCAATTACGGGGTCATTAGTTCATAGCCCATATATGGAGTTCCGCGTTACATA
ACTTACGGTAAATGGCCCGCCTGGCTGACCGCCCAACGACCCCCGCCCATTGACGTCAATAATGACGTAT
GTTCCCATAGTAACGCCAATAGGGACTTTCCATTGACGTCAATGGGTGGAGTATTTACGGTAAACTGCCC
ACTTGGCAGTACATCAAGTGTATCATATGCCAAGTACGCCCCCTATTGACGTCAATGACGGTAAATGGCC
CGCCTGGCATTATGCCCAGTACATGACCTTATGGGACTTTCCTACTTGGCAGTACATCTACGTATTAGTC
ATCGCTATTACCATGGTGATGCGGTTTTGGCAGTACATCAATGGGCGTGGATAGCGGTTTGACTCACGGG
GATTTCCAAGTCTCCACCCCATTGACGTCAATGGGAGTTTGTTTTGGCACCAAAATCAACGGGACTTTCC
AAAATGTCGTAACAACTCCGCCCCATTGACGCAAATGGGCGGTAGGCGTGTACGGTGGGAGGTCTATATA
AGCAGAGCTGGTTTAGTGAACCGTCAGATCCGCTAGGGATCCTCTAGTCAGCTGACGCGTTACCACCGGT
GCCACCATGGGAAGCGAGCTGATTAAGGAGAACATGCACATGAAGCTGTACATGGAGGGCACCGTGGACA
ACCATCACTTCAAGTGCACATCCGAGGGCGAAGGCAAGCCCTACGAGGGCACCCAGACCATGAGAATCAA
GGTGGTCGAGGGCGGCCCTCTCCCCTTCGCCTTCGACATCCTGGCTACTAGCTTCCTCTACGGCAGCAAG
ACCTTCATCAACCACACCCAGGGCATCCCCGACTTCTTCAAGCAGTCCTTCCCTGAGGGCTTCACATGGG
AGAGAGTCACCACATACGAAGACGGGGGCGTGCTGACCGCTACCCAGGACACCAGCCTCCAGGACGGCTG
CCTCATCTACAACGTCAAGATCAGAGGGGTGAACTTCACATCCAACGGCCCTGTGATGCAGAAGAAAACA
CTCGGCTGGGAGGCCTTCACCGAGACGCTGTACCCCGCTGACGGCGGCCTGGAAGGCAGAAACGACATGG
CCCTGAAGCTCGTGGGCGGGAGCCATCTGATCGCAAACGCCAAGACCACATATAGATCCAAGAAACCCGC
TAAGAACCTCAAGATGCCTGGCGTCTACTATGTGGACTACAGACTGGAAAGAATCAAGGAGGCCAACAAC
GAGACCTACGTCGAGCAGCACGAGGTGGCAGTGGCCAGATACTGCGACCTCCCTAGCAAACTGGGGCACA
AGCTTAATTCCGGACTCAGATCTCGAGCTCAAGCTTCGAATTCTGCAGTCGACGGTACCGCGGGCCCGGG
ATCCACCGGATCTAGAGGAGGAAGCGGAGCTACTAACTTCAGCCTGCTGAAGCAGGCTGGAGACGTGGAG
GAGAACCCTGGACCTATGTCTGAATATATTCGGGTAACCGAAGATGAGAACGATGAGCCCATTGAAATAC
CATCGGAAGACGATGGGACGGTGCTGCTCTCCACGGTTACAGCCCAGTTTCCAGGGGCGTGTGGGCTTCG
CTACAGGAATCCAGTGTCTCAGTGTATGAGAGGTGTCCGGCTGGTAGAAGGAATTCTGCATGCCCCAGAT
GCTGGCTGGGGAAATCTGGTGTATGTTGTCAACTATCCAAAAGATAACAAAAGAAAAATGGATGAGACAG
ATGCTTCATCAGCAGTGAAAGTGAAAAGAGCAGTCCAGAAAACATCCGATTTAATAGTGTTGGGTCTCCC
ATGGAAAACAACCGAACAGGACCTGAAAGAGTATTTTAGTACCTTTGGAGAAGTTCTTATGGTGCAGGTC
AAGAAAGATCTTAAGACTGGTCATTCAAAGGGGTTTGGCTTTGTTCGTTTTACGGAATATGAAACACAAG
TGAAAGTAATGTCACAGCGACATATGATAGATGGACGATGGTGTGACTGCAAACTTCCTAATTCTAAGCA
AAGCCAAGATGAGCCTTTGAGAAGCAGAAAAGTGTTTGTGGGGCGCTGTACAGAGGACATGACTGAGGAT
GAGCTGCGGGAGTTCTTCTCTCAGTACGGGGATGTGATGGATGTCTTCATCCCCAAGCCATTCAGGGCCT
TTGCCTTTGTTACATTTGCAGATGATCAGATTGCGCAGTCTCTTTGTGGAGAGGACTTGATCATTAAAGG
AATCAGCGTTCATATATCCAATGCCGAACCTAAGCACAATAGCAATAGACAGTTAGAAAGAAGTGGAAGA
TTTGGTGGTAATCCAGGTGGCTTTGGGAATCAGGGTGGATTTGGTAATAGCAGAGGGGGTGGAGCTGGTT
TGGGAAACAATCAAGGTAGTAATATGGGTGGTGGGATGAACTTTGGTGCGTTCAGCATTAATCCAGCCAT
GATGGCTGCCGCCCAGGCAGCACTACAGAGCAGTTGGGGTATGATGGGCATGTTAGCCAGCCAGCAGAAC
CAGTCAGGCCCATCGGGTAATAACCAAAACCAAGGCAACATGCAGAGGGAGCCAAACCAGGCCTTCTGGT
CTGGAAATAACTCTTATAGTGGCTCTAATTCTGGTGCAGCAATTGGTGGGGGATCAGCATCCAATGCAGG
GTCGGGCAGTGGTTTTAATGGAGGCTTTGGCTCAAGCATGGATTCTAAGTCTTCTGGCTGGGGAATGTAG
ACCCAGCTTTCTTGTACAAAGTGGTTGATCCTCTAGAGCTGAGAACTTCAGGGTGAGTTTGGGGACCCTT
GATTGTTCTTTCTTTTTCGCTATTGAAAAATTCATGTTATATGGAGGGGGCAAAGTTTTCAGGGTGTTGT
TTAGAATGGGAAGATGTCCCTTGTATCACCATGGACCCTCATGATAATTTTGTTTCTTTCACTTTCTACT
CTGTTGACAACCATTGTCTCCTCTTATTTTCTTTTCATTTTCTGTAACTTTTTTCGTTAAACTTTAGCTT
GCATTTGTAACGAATTTTTAAATTCACTTTCGTTTATTTGTCAGATTGTAAGTACTTTCTCTAATCACTT
TTTTTTCAAGGCAATCAGGGTAATTATATTGTACTTCAGCACAGTTTTAGAGAACAATTGTTATAATTAA
ATGATAAGGTAGAATATTTCTGCATATAAATTCTGGCTGGCGTGGAAATATTCTTATTGGTAGAAACAAC
TACATCCTGGTAATCATCCTGCCTTTCTCTTTATGGTTACAATGATATACACTGTTTGAGATGAGGATAA
AATACTCTGAGTCCAAACCGGGCCCCTCTGCTAACCATGTTCATGCCTTCTTCTTTTTCCTACAGCTCCT
GGGCAACGTGCTGGTTGTTGTGCTGTCTCATCATTTTGGCAAAGAATTCACTCCTCAGGTGCAGGCTGCC
TATCAGAAGGTGGTGGCTGGTGTGGCCAATGCCCTGGCTCACAAATACCACTGAGATCTTTTTCCCTCTG
CCAAAAATTATGGGGACATCATGAAGCCCCTTGAGCATCTGACTTCTGGGTAATAAAGGAAATTTATTTT
CATTGCAATAGTGTGTGGGAATTTTTTGTGTCTCTCACTCGGAAGGACATATGGGAGGGCAAATCATTTA
AAACATCAGAATGAGTATTTGGTTTAGAGTTTGGCAACATATGCCATATGCTGGCTGCCATGAACAAAGG
TGGCTATAAAGAGGTCATCAGTATATGAAACAGCCCCCTGCTGTCCATTCCTTATTCCATAGAAAAGCCT
TGACTTGAGGTTAGATTTTTTTTATATTTTGTTTTGTGTTATTTTTTTCTTTAACATCCCTAAAATTTTC
CTTACATGTTTTACTAGCCAGATTTTTCCTCCTCTCCTGACTACTCCCAGTCATAGCTGTCCCTCTTCTC
TTATGAACTCGACTGCATTAATGAATCGGCCAACGCGCGGGGAGAGGCGGTTTGCGTATTGGGCGCTCTT
CCGCTTCCTCGCTCACTGACTCGCTGCGCTCGGTCGTTCGGCTGCGGCGAGCGGTATCAGCTCACTCAAA
GGCGGTAATACGGTTATCCACAGAATCAGGGGATAACGCAGGAAAGAACATGTGAGCAAAAGGCCAGCAA
AAGGCCAGGAACCGTAAAAAGGCCGCGTTGCTGGCGTTTTTCCATAGGCTCCGCCCCCCTGACGAGCATC
ACAAAAATCGACGCTCAAGTCAGAGGTGGCGAAACCCGACAGGACTATAAAGATACCAGGCGTTTCCCCC
TGGAAGCTCCCTCGTGCGCTCTCCTGTTCCGACCCTGCCGCTTACCGGATACCTGTCCGCCTTTCTCCCT
TCGGGAAGCGTGGCGCTTTCTCAATGCTCACGCTGTAGGTATCTCAGTTCGGTGTAGGTCGTTCGCTCCA
AGCTGGGCTGTGTGCACGAACCCCCCGTTCAGCCCGACCGCTGCGCCTTATCCGGTAACTATCGTCTTGA
GTCCAACCCGGTAAGACACGACTTATCGCCACTGGCAGCAGCCACTGGTAACAGGATTAGCAGAGCGAGG
TATGTAGGCGGTGCTACAGAGTTCTTGAAGTGGTGGCCTAACTACGGCTACACTAGAAGGACAGTATTTG
GTATCTGCGCTCTGCTGAAGCCAGTTACCTTCGGAAAAAGAGTTGGTAGCTCTTGATCCGGCAAACAAAC
CACCGCTGGTAGCGGTGGTTTTTTTGTTTGCAAGCAGCAGATTACGCGCAGAAAAAAAGGATCTCAAGAA
GATCCTTTGATCTTTTCTACGGGGTCTGACGCTCAGTGGAACGAAAACTCACGTTAAGGGATTTTGGTCA
TGAGATTATCAAAAAGGATCTTCACCTAGATCCTTTTAAATTAAAAATGAAGTTTTAAATCAATCTAAAG
TATATATGAGTAAACTTGGTCTGACAGTTACCAATGCTTAATCAGTGAGGCACCTATCTCAGCGATCTGT
CTATTTCGTTCATCCATAGTTGCCTGACTCCCCGTCGTGTAGATAACTACGATACGGGAGGGCTTACCAT
CTGGCCCCAGTGCTGCAATGATACCGCGAGACCCACGCTCACCGGCTCCAGATTTATCAGCAATAAACCA
GCCAGCCGGAAGGGCCGAGCGCAGAAGTGGTCCTGCAACTTTATCCGCCTCCATCCAGTCTATTAATTGT
TGCCGGGAAGCTAGAGTAAGTAGTTCGCCAGTTAATAGTTTGCGCAACGTTGTTGCCATTGCTACAGGCA
TCGTGGTGTCACGCTCGTCGTTTGGTATGGCTTCATTCAGCTCCGGTTCCCAACGATCAAGGCGAGTTAC
ATGATCCCCCATGTTGTGCAAAAAAGCGGTTAGCTCCTTCGGTCCTCCGATCGTTGTCAGAAGTAAGTTG
GCCGCAGTGTTATCACTCATGGTTATGGCAGCACTGCATAATTCTCTTACTGTCATGCCATCCGTAAGAT
GCTTTTCTGTGACTGGTGAGTACTCAACCAAGTCATTCTGAGAATAGTGTATGCGGCGACCGAGTTGCTC
TTGCCCGGCGTCAATACGGGATAATACCGCGCCACATAGCAGAACTTTAAAAGTGCTCATCATTGGAAAA
CGTTCTTCGGGGCGAAAACTCTCAAGGATCTTACCGCTGTTGAGATCCAGTTCGATGTAACCCACTCGTG
CACCCAACTGATCTTCAGCATCTTTTACTTTCACCAGCGTTTCTGGGTGAGCAAAAACAGGAAGGCAAAA
TGCCGCAAAAAAGGGAATAAGGGCGACACGGAAATGTTGAATACTCATACTCTTCCTTTTTCAATATTAT
TGAAGCATTTATCAGGGTTATTGTCTCATGAGCGGATACATATTTGAATGTATTTAGAAAAATAAACAAA
TAGGGGTTCCGCGCACATTTCCCCGAAAAGTGCCACCTGACGTCTAAGAAACCATTATTATCATGACATT
AACCTATAAAAATAGGCGTATCACGAGGCCCTTTCGTCTTCACTCGACGCTGGTCGAGCTGATACTTCCC
GTCCGCCAGGGGACATGCCGGCGATGCTGAAGGTCGCGCGCATTCCCGATGAAGAGGCCGGTTACCGCCT
GTTGACCTGGTGGGACGGGCAGGGCGC
