>Addgene plasmid #107855 | pHBS1333 (IBB-GFP-mCherry 3E splicer)-(BFP-P2A-TDP43 G368W W385G) | addgene partial sequence | sequence record 208308 | Addgene NGS Result
TACTGTTCCACGATGGTGTAGTCCTCGTTGTGGGAGGTGATGTCCAACTTGATGTTGACGTTGTAGGCGC
CGGGCAGCTGCACGGGCTTCTTGGCCTTGTAGGTGGTCTTGACCTCAGCGTCGTAGTGGCCGCCGTCCTT
CAGCTTCAGCCTCTGCTTGATCTCGCCCTTCAGGGCGCCGTCCTCGGGGTACATCCGCTCGGAGGAGGCC
TCCCAGCCCATGGTCTTCTTCTGCATTACGGGGCCGTCGGAGGGGAAGTTGGTGCCGCGCAGCTTCACCT
TGTAGATGAACTCGCCGTCCTGCAGGGAGGAGTCCTGGGTCACGGTCACCACGCCGCCGTCCTCGAAGTT
CATCACGCGCTCCCACTTGAAGCCCTCGGGGAAGGACAGCTTCAAGTAGTCGGGGATGTCGGCGGGGTGC
TTCACGTAGGCCTTGGAGCCGTACATGAACTGAGGGGACAGGATGTCCCAGGCGAAGGGCAGGGGGCCAC
CCTTGGTCACCTTCAGCTTGGCGGTCTGGGTGCCCTCGTAGGGGCGGCCCTGAGGAAAAAAAAGGAAAGG
GCATGCTCGCCATGTGCAAGATACAGTGTTGAATGTGGTGCAAAATATAAAGATGTGGAAGAAAAAGCCA
CTGAAAATAATATGAGGAAATAAAAAACTAGAGTAAATTATCAGTGGAACAATTTCTATTATACAAGACA
CTACACCCATACATTCTCCTAATGCTCATGTAAGAATTTCTCCAAAAATACCTTCCAGCACTACAAACTA
GAAAAAAAAAGAGACATGGACACCAAATTAAGTTCTTAATAGTGAAGAACAAAAGAACTACCTTGCCTGC
TCCAGTGGATCCAGCAACCGCCAACAACTGTCCTCTTTCTATCTTGAAATTAATATCTTTCAGGACAGGA
GTACCAAGAAGTGAGAAATTACTGAAGAAGAGGCTGTCATCACCATTAGAAGTTTTTCTATTGTTATTGT
TTTGTTTTGCTTTCTCAAATTATTCCCCAAATCCCTGTTAAAAAAAAACACACACACACACACACACACA
CACATCAAAAATAAAAGATGAGTTTGTCAGATATTTTCAATAGATGCTTGTTTTATGTACCATACTCACC
TCGCCCTCGCCCTCGATCTCGAACTCGTGGCCGTTCACGGAGCCCTCCATGTGCACCTTGAAGCGCATGA
ACTCCTTGATGATGGCCATGTTATCCTCCTCGCCCTTGCTGGTTCCGGTGCCTCCACTTTCATCTTCACC
TTTAGTGATACCGGCTGCCGTCACGAACTCCTTCAGGACCATGTGATCGCGCTTCTCGTTCGGGTCTTTG
CTCAGCGTGGTCTGGGTGCTCAGATAGTGGTTGTCCGGCAGGCGCACCGGGCCGTCGCCGATCGGGGTGT
TCTGCTGTTTGTGGTCGGCTTCCTGCTGGCTGCCGTCCTCAACGTTGTGGCGGATCTTGAAGTTAGCCTT
GATGCCGTTCTTCTGCTTGTCGGCTTCGATACGGACGTTGTGGCTGTTGTGGTTGTACTCCAGCTTGTGA
CCCAGGATGTTGCCGTCCTCCTTGAAGTCGTTGCCCTTCAGCTCGATGCGGTTCACCAGGGTGTCGCCCT
CGAACTTCACCTCCGCGCGGGTCTTGTAGGTGCCGTCGTCCTTGAACTCGATGGTGCGCTCCTGGACGTA
GCCTTCCGGCATGGCGGACTTGAAGAAGTCGTGACGCTTCATGTGGTCCGGGTAGCGGCTGAAGCACTGC
ACGCCGTAGGTCAGGGTGGTCACGAGGGTCGGCCACGGCACCGGCAGCTTGCCGGTGGTGCAGATGAACT
TCAGGGTCAGCTTGCCCTCGGTGGCATCGCCCTCGCCCTCGCCACGCACGCTGAACTTGTGGCCGTTTAC
GTCGCCGTCCAGCTCGACTTTGATAGGCACAGTACCTGTAAATAGTTCCTCTCCTTTACTGGTACCATCA
TCAGGGAATGAGCTTACATTTCTCCTCTTCAGCATCTGGTCATCCTTCTTAGCTTTCCTCAGCTCCACAT
TGACCTCTATTCTGCGACGCCTCATTTCTGTACTGTCTTTTCCCTTGTTCTTGAATCTGTGAAGACGGGC
AGCTGGTGTATTAGCATTCTCGTTGGTGGATCCCATGGTGGCACCGGTGAATTCTCCAGGCGATCTGACG
GTTCACTAAACGAGCTCTGCTTATATAGGCCTCCCACCGTACACGCCACCTCGACATACTCGAGTAGTTA
TTAATAGTAATCAATTACGGGGTCATTAGTTCATAGCCCATATATGGAGTTCCGCGTTACATAACTTACG
GTAAATGGCCCGCCTGGCTGACCGCCCAACGACCCCCGCCCATTGACGTCAATAATGACGTATGTTCCCA
TAGTAACGCCAATAGGGACTTTCCATTGACGTCAATGGGTGGAGTATTTACGGTAAACTGCCCACTTGGC
AGTACATCAAGTGTATCATATGCCAAGTACGCCCCCTATTGACGTCAATGACGGTAAATGGCCCGCCTGG
CATTATGCCCAGTACATGACCTTATGGGACTTTCCTACTTGGCAGTACATCTACGTATTAGTCATCGCTA
TTACCATGGTGATGCGGTTTTGGCAGTACATCAATGGGCGTGGATAGCGGTTTGACTCACGGGGATTTCC
AAGTCTCCACCCCATTGACGTCAATGGGAGTTTGTTTTGGCACCAAAATCAACGGGACTTTCCAAAATGT
CGTAACAACTCCGCCCCATTGACGCAAATGGGCGGTAGGCGTGTACGGTGGGAGGTCTATATAAGCAGAG
CTGGTTTAGTGAACCGTCAGATCCGCTAGGGATCCTCTAGTCAGCTGACGCGTTACCACCGGTGCCACCA
TGGGAAGCGAGCTGATTAAGGAGAACATGCACATGAAGCTGTACATGGAGGGCACCGTGGACAACCATCA
CTTCAAGTGCACATCCGAGGGCGAAGGCAAGCCCTACGAGGGCACCCAGACCATGAGAATCAAGGTGGTC
GAGGGCGGCCCTCTCCCCTTCGCCTTCGACATCCTGGCTACTAGCTTCCTCTACGGCAGCAAGACCTTCA
TCAACCACACCCAGGGCATCCCCGACTTCTTCAAGCAGTCCTTCCCTGAGGGCTTCACATGGGAGAGAGT
CACCACATACGAAGACGGGGGCGTGCTGACCGCTACCCAGGACACCAGCCTCCAGGACGGCTGCCTCATC
TACAACGTCAAGATCAGAGGGGTGAACTTCACATCCAACGGCCCTGTGATGCAGAAGAAAACACTCGGCT
GGGAGGCCTTCACCGAGACGCTGTACCCCGCTGACGGCGGCCTGGAAGGCAGAAACGACATGGCCCTGAA
GCTCGTGGGCGGGAGCCATCTGATCGCAAACGCCAAGACCACATATAGATCCAAGAAACCCGCTAAGAAC
CTCAAGATGCCTGGCGTCTACTATGTGGACTACAGACTGGAAAGAATCAAGGAGGCCAACAACGAGACCT
ACGTCGAGCAGCACGAGGTGGCAGTGGCCAGATACTGCGACCTCCCTAGCAAACTGGGGCACAAGCTTAA
TTCCGGACTCAGATCTCGAGCTCAAGCTTCGAATTCTGCAGTCGACGGTACCGCGGGCCCGGGATCCACC
GGATCTAGAGGAGGAAGCGGAGCTACTAACTTCAGCCTGCTGAAGCAGGCTGGAGACGTGGAGGAGAACC
CTGGACCTATGTCTGAATATATTCGGGTAACCGAAGATGAGAACGATGAGCCCATTGAAATACCATCGGA
AGACGATGGGACGGTGCTGCTCTCCACGGTTACAGCCCAGTTTCCAGGGGCGTGTGGGCTTCGCTACAGG
AATCCAGTGTCTCAGTGTATGAGAGGTGTCCGGCTGGTAGAAGGAATTCTGCATGCCCCAGATGCTGGCT
GGGGAAATCTGGTGTATGTTGTCAACTATCCAAAAGATAACAAAAGAAAAATGGATGAGACAGATGCTTC
ATCAGCAGTGAAAGTGAAAAGAGCAGTCCAGAAAACATCCGATTTAATAGTGTTGGGTCTCCCATGGAAA
ACAACCGAACAGGACCTGAAAGAGTATTTTAGTACCTTTGGAGAAGTTCTTATGGTGCAGGTCAAGAAAG
ATCTTAAGACTGGTCATTCAAAGGGGTTTGGCTTTGTTCGTTTTACGGAATATGAAACACAAGTGAAAGT
AATGTCACAGCGACATATGATAGATGGACGATGGTGTGACTGCAAACTTCCTAATTCTAAGCAAAGCCAA
GATGAGCCTTTGAGAAGCAGAAAAGTGTTTGTGGGGCGCTGTACAGAGGACATGACTGAGGATGAGCTGC
GGGAGTTCTTCTCTCAGTACGGGGATGTGATGGATGTCTTCATCCCCAAGCCATTCAGGGCCTTTGCCTT
TGTTACATTTGCAGATGATCAGATTGCGCAGTCTCTTTGTGGAGAGGACTTGATCATTAAAGGAATCAGC
GTTCATATATCCAATGCCGAACCTAAGCACAATAGCAATAGACAGTTAGAAAGAAGTGGAAGATTTGGTG
GTAATCCAGGTGGCTTTGGGAATCAGGGTGGATTTGGTAATAGCAGAGGGGGTGGAGCTGGTTTGGGAAA
CAATCAAGGTAGTAATATGGGTGGTGGGATGAACTTTGGTGCGTTCAGCATTAATCCAGCCATGATGGCT
GCCGCCCAGGCAGCACTACAGAGCAGTTGGGGTATGATGGGCATGTTAGCCAGCCAGCAGAACCAGTCAG
GCCCATCGGGTAATAACCAAAACCAAGGCAACATGCAGAGGGAGCCAAACCAGGCCTTCTGGTCTGGAAA
TAACTCTTATAGTGGCTCTAATTCTGGTGCAGCAATTGGTGGGGGATCAGCATCCAATGCAGGGTCGGGC
AGTGGTTTTAATGGAGGCTTTGGCTCAAGCATGGATTCTAAGTCTTCTGGCTGGGGAATGTAGACCCAGC
TTTCTTGTACAAAGTGGTTGATCCTCTAGAGCTGAGAACTTCAGGGTGAGTTTGGGGACCCTTGATTGTT
CTTTCTTTTTCGCTATTGTAAAATTCATGTTATATGGAGGGGGCAAAGTTTTCAGGGTGTTGTTTAGAAT
GGGAAGATGTCCCTTGTATCACCATGGACCCTCATGATAATTTTGTTTCTTTCACTTTCTACTCTGTTGA
CAACCATTGTCTCCTCTTATTTTCTTTTCATTTTCTGTAACTTTTTCGTTAAACTTTAGCTTGCATTTGT
AACGAATTTTTAAATTCACTTTTGTTTATTTGTCAGATTGTAAGTACTTTCTCTAATCACTTTTTTTTCA
AGGCAATCAGGGTATATTATATTGTACTTCAGCACAGTTTTAGAGAACAATTGTTATAATTAAATGATAA
GGTAGAATATTTCTGCATATAAATTCTGGCTGGCGTGGAAATATTCTTATTGGTAGAAACAACTACACCC
TGGTCATCATCCTGCCTTTCTCTTTATGGTTACAATGATATACACTGTTTGAGATGAGGATAAAATACTC
TGAGTCCAAACCGGGCCCCTCTGCTAACCATGTTCATGCCTTCTTCTCTTTCCTACAGCTCCTGGGCAAC
GTGCTGGTTGTTGTGCTGTCTCATCATTTTGGCAAAGAATTCACTCCTCAGGTGCAGGCTGCCTATCAGA
AGGTGGTGGCTGGTGTGGCCAATGCCCTGGCTCACAAATACCACTGAGATCTTTTTCCCTCTGCCAAAAA
TTATGGGGACATCATGAAGCCCCTTGAGCATCTGACTTCTGGCTAATAAAGGAAATTTATTTTCATTGCA
ATAGTGTGTTGGAATTTTTTGTGTCTCTCACTCGGAAGGACATATGGGAGGGCAAATCATTTAAAACATC
AGAATGAGTATTTGGTTTAGAGTTTGGCAACATATGCCCATATGCTGGCTGCCATGAACAAAGGTTGGCT
ATAAAGAGGTCATCAGTATATGAAACAGCCCCCTGCTGTCCATTCCTTATTCCATAGAAAAGCCTTGACT
TGAGGTTAGATTTTTTTTATATTTTGTTTTGTGTTATTTTTTTCTTTAACATCCCTAAAATTTTCCTTAC
ATGTTTTACTAGCCAGATTTTTCCTCCTCTCCTGACTACTCCCAGTCATAGCTGTCCCTCTTCTCTTATG
GAGATCCCTCGACTGCATTAATGAATCGGCCAACGCGCGGGGAGAGGCGGTTTGCGTATTGGGCGCTCTT
CCGCTTCCTCGCTCACTGACTCGCTGCGCTCGGTCGTTCGGCTGCGGCGAGCGGTATCAGCTCACTCAAA
GGCGGTAATACGGTTATCCACAGAATCAGGGGATAACGCAGGAAAGAACATGTGAGCAAAAGGCCAGCAA
AAGGCCAGGAACCGTAAAAAGGCCGCGTTGCTGGCGTTTTTCCATAGGCTCCGCCCCCCTGACGAGCATC
ACAAAAATCGACGCTCAAGTCAGAGGTGGCGAAACCCGACAGGACTATAAAGATACCAGGCGTTTCCCCC
TGGAAGCTCCCTCGTGCGCTCTCCTGTTCCGACCCTGCCGCTTACCGGATACCTGTCCGCCTTTCTCCCT
TCGGGAAGCGTGGCGCTTTCTCATAGCTCACGCTGTAGGTATCTCAGTTCGGTGTAGGTCGTTCGCTCCA
AGCTGGGCTGTGTGCACGAACCCCCCGTTCAGCCCGACCGCTGCGCCTTATCCGGTAACTATCGTCTTGA
GTCCAACCCGGTAAGACACGACTTATCGCCACTGGCAGCAGCCACTGGTAACAGGATTAGCAGAGCGAGG
TATGTAGGCGGTGCTACAGAGTTCTTGAAGTGGTGGCCTAACTACGGCTACACTAGAAGAACAGTATTTG
GTATCTGCGCTCTGCTGAAGCCAGTTACCTTCGGAAAAAGAGTTGGTAGCTCTTGATCCGGCAAACAAAC
CACCGCTGGTAGCGGTGGTTTTTTTGTTTGCAAGCAGCAGATTACGCGCAGAAAAAAAGGATCTCAAGAA
GATCCTTTGATCTTTTCTACGGGGTCTGACGCTCAGTGGAACGAAAACTCACGTTAAGGGATTTTGGTCA
TGAGATTATCAAAAAGGATCTTCACCTAGATCCTTTTAAATTAAAAATGAAGTTTTAAATCAATCTAAAG
TATATATGAGTAAACTTGGTCTGACAGTTACCAATGCTTAATCAGTGAGGCACCTATCTCAGCGATCTGT
CTATTTCGTTCATCCATAGTTGCCTGACTCCCCGTCGTGTAGATAACTACGATACGGGAGGGCTTACCAT
CTGGCCCCAGTGCTGCAATGATACCGCGAGACCCACGCTCACCGGCTCCAGATTTATCAGCAATAAACCA
GCCAGCCGGAAGGGCCGAGCGCAGAAGTGGTCCTGCAACTTTATCCGCCTCCATCCAGTCTATTAATTGT
TGCCGGGAAGCTAGAGTAAGTAGTTCGCCAGTTAATAGTTTGCGCAACGTTGTTGCCATTGCTACAGGCA
TCGTGGTGTCACGCTCGTCGTTTGGTATGGCTTCATTCAGCTCCGGTTCCCAACGATCAAGGCGAGTTAC
ATGATCCCCCATGTTGTGCAAAAAAGCGGTTAGCTCCTTCGGTCCTCCGATCGTTGTCAGAAGTAAGTTG
GCCGCAGTGTTATCACTCATGGTTATGGCAGCACTGCATAATTCTCTTACTGTCATGCCATCCGTAAGAT
GCTTTTCTGTGACTGGTGAGTACTCAACCAAGTCATTCTGAGAATAGTGTATGCGGCGACCGAGTTGCTC
TTGCCCGGCGTCAACACGGGATAATACCGCGCCACATAGCAGAACTTTAAAAGTGCTCATCATTGGAAAA
CGTTCTTCGGGGCGAAAACTCTCAAGGATCTTACCGCTGTTGAGATCCAGTTCGATGTAACCCACTCGTG
CACCCAACTGATCTTCAGCATCTTTTACTTTCACCAGCGTTTCTGGGTGAGCAAAAACAGGAAGGCAAAA
TGCCGCAAAAAAGGGAATAAGGGCGACACGGAAATGTTGAATACTCATACTCTTCCTTTTTCAATATTAT
TGAAGCATTTATCAGGGTTATTGTCTCATGAGCGGATACATATTTGAATGTATTTAGAAAAATAAACAAA
TAGGGGTTCCGCGCACATTTCCCCGAAAAGTGCCACCTGACGTCTAAGAAACCATTATTATCATGACATT
AACCTATAAAAATAGGCGTATCACGAGGCCCTTTCGTCTTCACTCGACGCGGCCAGCTTGGTCGAGCTGG
ATACTTCCCGTCCGCCAGGGGGACATGCCGGCGATGCTGAAGGTCGCGCGCATTCCCGATGAAGAGGCCG
GTTACCGCCTGTTGACCTGGTGGGACGGGCAGGGCGC
